Addgene plasmid #105496: pAF256
Purpose: pRPF185 derived plasmid encoding an anhydrotetracyclin inducible HupA-SmBiT and LgBiT
Depositing lab: Wiep Klaas Smits. Depositing organization: Leiden University Medical Center. Publication: The Bacterial Chromatin Protein HupA Can Remodel DNA and Associates with the Nucleoid in Clostridium difficile. Oliveira Paiva AM, Friggen AH, Qin L, Douwes R, Dame RT, Smits WK. J Mol Biol. 2019 Jan 8. pii: S0022-2836(18)31160-4. doi: 10.1016/j.jmb.2019.01.001. PubMed 30633871.
Backbone
  Vector backbone: pRPF185
  Backbone manufacturer: R.P. Fagan, University of Sheffield
  Total vector size (bp): 8076
  Vector type: ATc-dependent expression in C. difficile
Growth in bacteria
  Bacterial resistance: Chloramphenicol, 25 μg/mL
  Growth temperature: 37°C
  Growth strain: DH5alpha
  Copy number: Unknown
Gene/Insert
  Gene/Insert name: HupA-SmBiT/LgBiT
  Species: C. difficile / synthetic
  Insert size (bp): 900
  Promoter: Ptet
  Cloning method: Restriction Enzyme; 5′ cloning site SacI (not destroyed); 3′ cloning site BamHI (not destroyed)
  Sequencing primers: 5′ CTGGACTTCATGAAAAACTAAAAAAAATATTG; 3′ CACCGACGAGCAAGGCAAGACCG
Terms and licenses: Academic/Nonprofit Terms; Industry Terms: Not Available to Industry
Depositor comments: Please visit https://www.biorxiv.org/content/early/2018/09/27/426809 for bioRxiv preprint.
How to cite: pAF256 was a gift from Wiep Klaas Smits (Addgene plasmid # 105496 ; http://n2t.net/addgene:105496 ; RRID:Addgene_105496)
