[The description below was written by a language model from this plasmid's Addgene catalogue record and pLannotate feature annotations shown in this document.]
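Description:
pAF256 is an E. coli–Clostridium difficile shuttle expression plasmid of about 8.1 kb, derived from the pRPF185 backbone and designed for anhydrotetracycline (ATc)-inducible gene expression in C. difficile. In E. coli it replicates from a high-copy ColE1/pUC-type origin and is selected with chloramphenicol through the clostridial catP chloramphenicol acetyltransferase gene. An IncP (RP4-type) oriT with the adjacent traJ gene and a traI fragment allows the plasmid to be mobilised by conjugation from a suitable E. coli donor into C. difficile. The first ~3.3 kb of the sequence carries no annotated features, so the replicon that maintains the plasmid in C. difficile is not identified in the feature table.

The regulatory module consists of a Tn10-type tetR gene transcribed divergently from the Ptet promoter, which contains a tet operator. TetR represses transcription until ATc relieves its binding. Downstream of Ptet, between retained SacI and BamHI sites, lies a roughly 900 bp insert encoding two open reading frames. The first is the C. difficile histone-like DNA-binding protein HupA (annotated by homology as hup) fused to the small SmBiT peptide. The second is LgBiT, the large fragment of the split luciferase engineered from the Oplophorus gracilirostris enzyme. The short SmBiT tag is not separately annotated.

Luminescence in this system arises only when SmBiT and LgBiT are brought together. Because LgBiT here is not fused to any partner, the construct most plausibly serves as a control pairing in split-luciferase assays of HupA self-interaction in living C. difficile, although the record does not state this role explicitly.
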