Features (pLannotate 1.2.2; 9 found; start..end, strand, type, name):
   3333..3956    -  CDS            TetR: tetracycline repressor TetR; tetR from transposon Tn10; TetR binds to the tetracycline operator tetO to inhibit transcription. This inhibition can be relieved by adding tetracycline or doxycycline.
   4066..4084    +  protein_bind   tet operator: bacterial operator O1 for the tetR and tetA genes tetracycline repressor TetR
   4154..4423    +  CDS            hup: DBH_CLOPA - Experimental evidence at protein level: Swiss-Prot protein existence level 1. Histone-like DNA-binding protein which is capable of wrapping DNA to stabilize it, and thus to prevent its denaturation under extreme environmental conditions. From Clostridium pasteurianum.
   4541..5017    +  CDS            LUCI_OPLGR (fragment): Experimental evidence at protein level: Swiss-Prot protein existence level 1. Catalytic subunit of oplophorus-luciferin 2-monooxygenase. Oxidoreductase that converts coelenterazine (the oplophorus luciferin) to coelenteramide under emission of blue light with a maximum at 454 nm. Is also active with bisdeoxycoelenterazine. From Oplophorus gracilirostris (Luminous shrimp).
   5234..5329    -  CDS            traI (fragment): TRAI6_ECOLX - Experimental evidence at protein level: Swiss-Prot protein existence level 1. The initiation process of transfer DNA synthesis requires the interaction of at least three plasmid-specific components (TraH, I, and J) at the transfer origin resulting in the assembly of a specialised nucleoprotein complex - the relaxosome. Site- and strand-specific cleavage at the transfer origin is dependent on TraI and TraJ. From Escherichia coli.
   5367..5738    -  CDS            traJ: oriT-recognizing protein; traJ
   5771..5880    -  oriT           oriT: incP origin of transfer
   6259..6879    -  CDS            catP: CAT2_CLOPF - Protein inferred from homology: Swiss-Prot protein existence level 3. This enzyme is an effector of chloramphenicol resistance in bacteria. From Clostridium perfringens.
   7242..7830    -  rep_origin     ori: high-copy-number ColE1/pMB1/pBR322/pUC origin of replication
>Addgene plasmid #105496 | pAF256 | addgene full sequence | sequence record 209909 | Addgene NGS Result
GTGCACCAATTTTTTACTTTTCTATTTTAGAATCTAGCATTTCCAATGCTTACTAATACTATTTTTGATT
TTTAACTTGTTTTAAAAAAGCACCTACTAATTAGGATTCTAGCTCTATATTCTAGTTATACATTCTCTAT
ATTCTAGCTCTATATTCTAGTTATACATTCTCTATATTCTAGCTCTATATTCTAGTTATACATTCTCTAT
ATTCTAGCTCTATATTCTAGTTATACATTCTCTATATTCTAGCTCTATATTCTAGTTATACATTCTCTAT
ATTCTAGCTCTATATTCTAGTTATACATTCTCTATATTCTAGCTCTATATTCTAGTTATACATTCTCTAA
AAAACATATATATATATACTACATATATATGTACAATTATTTTACCAAAAGAAATTTTTAAAACGGCTTA
ATTTCAATACTTTGATGCCATTTTTTTTTTGCAATTCTCGTACAATTATTTTACCAAAAGAAATTTTTAT
TAATTAGTTTTTTTGCATAAAAATAGGACTAGAAAATCAATTCTAATCCTATCAAAAATCTACTTGTTTA
ATCTATATGTATAGTACATAAATCCTCTATCATTTATTTTAGTTTCCCATACATCTAAAATTTTAGTATC
TAATAAAGATTCTATCATATTTGAAATTCTTTGCTGTGTTACTCCTAAATCTTTTGCTAATTCCTCTTGA
TTAATTCTTAATATATTTCCTTTTATTTTATCATCTTTGACCAATAAATCTTGCTTATATCTCATATGAG
TATATAATCTTAATTCTTCAGTTGAAATTATTCCCCAAATTACTGCCATGGTAACAAAGTAACTAATAGT
ATATTGTTTATCTATATTACATCTAACTTCTTTTACATTGTATGTATCTTTTATTCCTAGCTTTGTAACA
CCTTTTGTTTTTGTAATATAATCATTATGTTGAAGTTCTTTTAATGTTTCTCTTAATGTCTTTTCACTCA
TAACAATGTTTTTAACTTTCTTCTTACGTTTATAGGTTATCAGCTCCATTATATCGTCTATGTTTAATTC
TCTATCTTTATTGTTAAGTAACACATTATAGATAAACAATTGATTACCAGTCATTATTTTAACCCCTTTC
CTATTCTTATATTTCAAATCCTTTGAGTGCTTATGTGGCATATTGAACAAAGTATCTTCATCACTATATA
TAAAATCTGATTCTATTTTATTCCAACAATCACTATTAAACTCACAACCTGTACAACCAAAATTAACCGT
TTTAAGCTTCTCATACATATACTTGACTTGATATTCTAGCTCACTATTTGAAAGACTATTTTGTGATATA
TAGTTCCATTCTCTAGCAACGGATATTACTTGACTTAAACTTTTATTCCTCAATCTTAAAGTCACAACTA
TTTTTTGCAAATCTAGGTTTTTATGTCCATCTTTACTACCATTTTTTAAAATATCTACTATACAATTTGG
TAGCTTACTATCTAATATATATTTTGTATTAGTATTACCTACTGTTTTTACATCTTTGCAATATTTTTTA
GCTAACTTTTCTATGTCATATCTATATATATTTTTGTCTTGGTGTATTATTTTTACTTGTTTAGTAGTAT
TTTTAATATTATATGTATAAGGTACTCTTAATACTTGAGTAGATAAATTTGCTTGTTTATCTGCACCCAA
TTTATTTATTAATGTATTTGTAACTTCTGATACTAACTTAATGTTATTAGTTTTATTAATTAGCACATAA
ACATGGAATCCATTTCCACTATCAACTAGGATATGATAATGTAATCCTATCTTAGTAAATAAATTAATTA
TATCTTTATAATTAAAACCTTGTCCTAATTCTTTTTTGTCAAAATCAAATCCTAATGCATATCTATTTAT
TAAGTTTTCATTGGTTCCTGCTTTTCCATCAGTTGTACATAGGTTAAAAAATGTATTTTCATAATAAATA
TTTTTTGCGAAGGTAAATTCTACTATATCATCTATATTTTTAAAAAAAGTTGTTTTACTATATTCTTTAA
ATTCTTCTCCGAGTTCTAATTGTTTACTATTACTTTTATTATTTTGAAATACTCTAACATATTCATTATC
AATAAGATTATTTCCTTGTCCTATACCATCTCTAAATACTGCCATTAGAAATTTTTTCAACTTATATTTT
GAATCTAATTGTTCCATATATTTATTATCTCCTTATCTAGTTTTTTTAAGAGATAACACTACATTAAATA
TATACTTATTGACTAATCAACTTTTACAACTATTGAATAATTTTAGCTTAGTATGTATAATAATATTGTT
AAGATGCTAAAATTGATAGCAATATTATTATATAACTACAGATACTTAATCAGTTAGACCGATATTGGAG
TTGGTAGCTCCATAAACTCAATTGGTAGTTGAGTTGTCATTGTCTAGTAGTATTATCTCATTTTGTTGTT
ATCTTAAAATATTATTTTAAAAATACTCTGCTTGGTCGGCTTAGGGTATTTTTTTTGTTTAATTCCAATA
TTGGTTCAAACTCCTGTGTAATACTTTTGACACTTCCATCTGTATTGAATTGACAGTTGATATGGTATCT
CATTATTGGCTTGTTCTTATGTTTTTCTATGTATTTATTTTTTACTTTCAAATAATTTGTATTTCCATTT
TTAGTTATGTTTAACACACTATCCTTATTACTCAATAAAATTATTTTTTGTTTTAACATATGATTTATAG
AATCTAAAAATTGATATTGACTTATAATAGTACTTTCTACCTCTCTAGCTTTTTCTAGTGTTTCAAATTC
TTCAAACTCTGCTATATTGCTATAGTATAGCTTATCATTAATAATATTATCTGACAACTTTAATTCCATT
TTATAAAACAATTCCAAGTTATGTATAAAATTTTTAATGTTACAACATATAGACTTATTATTTGTTCTTA
TATGGTATCTCCATTTACTACTTCTAGCTCTCATGTTATATGCACAACTACTCCCAACATAAACATATAT
TGCTTGTTCTAACTCATATTTTTGTAAAATTTCAACATCATATCCAGTCAAATCGTACTCTCTCTTATAT
ACAAATGGTTTTTCTAATTTTTTGTTCAATAAATCTCCTCCTATTTCTTACTTAATTTAGCTAAAAATCT
ATTTATATTTCACCTCCTTTTTGACTTTAAGCCTACGAATACCATATTTATGATTATAACATCTTCTATT
TTTCCCAAATCCTTACATCTCCCCTAATTTTTAGACTTAAGGGCGAATTCTGCATCAAGCTAGCATAAAA
ATAAGAAGCCTGCATTTGCAGGCTTCTTATTTTTATGGTACCTTAAGACCCACTTTCACATTTAAGTTGT
TTTTCTAATCCGCATATGATCAATTCAAGGCCGAATAAGAAGGCTGGCTCTGCACCTTGGTGATCAAATA
ATTCGATAGCTTGTCGTAATAATGGCGGCATACTATCAGTAGTAGGTGTTTCCCTTTCTTCTTTAGCGAC
TTGATGCTCTTGATCTTCCAATACGCAACCTAAAGTAAAATGCCCCACAGCGCTGAGTGCATATAATGCA
TTCTCTAGTGAAAAACCTTGTTGGCATAAAAAGGCTAATTGATTTTCGAGAGTTTCATACTGTTTTTCTG
TAGGCCGTGTACCTAAATGTACTTTTGCTCCATCGCGATGACTTAGTAAAGCACATCTAAAACTTTTAGC
GTTATTACGTAAAAAATCTTGCCAGCTTTCCCCTTCTAAAGGGCAAAAGTGAGTATGGTGCCTATCTAAC
ATCTCAATGGCTAAGGCGTCGAGCAAAGCCCGCTTATTTTTTACATGCCAATACAATGTAGGCTGCTCTA
CACCTAGCTTCTGGGCGAGTTTACGGGTTGTTAAACCTTCGATTCCGACCTCATTAAGCAGCTCTAATGC
GCTGTTAATCACTTTACTTTTATCTAATCTAGACATCATTAATTCCTCCTTTTTGTTGACATTATATCAT
TGATAGAGTTATTTGTCAAACTAGTTTTTTATTTCGATGCCCTGGACTTCATGAAAAACTAAAAAAAATA
TTGACACTCTATCATTGATAGAGTATAATTAAAATAAGCTTGATCGTAGCGTTAACAGATCTGAGCTCCT
GCAGTAAAGGAGAAAATTTTGTGAATAAAGCTGAATTAGTATCAAAGATGGCAGAAAAAAGTGGATTAAC
AAAGAAGGAAGCAGAAGCTGCGTTAAACGCATTTATGAGTTCTGTTCAAGATGCACTAGTAAATAATGAA
AAAGTTCAATTAGTTGGATTTGGAACATTTGAGACAAGAGAAAGAGCTGCTAGACAAGGAAGAAATCCAA
GAGATCCAGAGCAAGTTATAGATATACCAGCTTCTAAAGCACCAGTTTTCAAAGCTGGAAAAGGATTAAA
GGATATAATAAATGGATCTCGAGGGGGTTCTAGTGGTGGTGGTGGTTCTGGTGGTGGTGGTTCTAGTGGT
GTTACAGGTTATAGACTTTTTGAAGAAATTCTATAGCTCGATCGCTGCAGTAAAGGAGAAAATTTTGTGT
TTACACTTGAAGATTTTGTGGGTGATTGGGAACAAACTGCTGCATATAATTTAGATCAAGTTTTAGAACA
GGGTGGAGTGAGTTCTCTTTTACAAAATCTTGCAGTCTCAGTTACACCAATACAAAGAATAGTTAGAAGT
GGAGAAAATGCATTAAAGATCGATATACATGTAATAATTCCTTATGAGGGACTATCAGCAGACCAAATGG
CACAAATTGAGGAAGTATTCAAAGTTGTATATCCAGTAGACGATCATCACTTTAAAGTAATATTACCTTA
TGGAACTTTAGTAATTGATGGTGTAACACCAAATATGTTAAATTATTTTGGTAGACCATACGAAGGGATT
GCAGTTTTTGATGGAAAGAAAATAACCGTAACAGGCACTTTGTGGAATGGAAATAAAATAATAGATGAAA
GGTTAATTACACCTGATGGATCTATGTTGTTTAGAGTAACTATAAACAGTTAGGGATCCTATAAGTTTTA
ATAAAACTTTAAATAGAAAAAGGCTTCTCTCATGAGAAGTCTTTTTTATTTAAAATAAATATAAAATAAA
ATAGAGGCTATAAATAGCCTCTATTTTATGTGAGAAATCCCTAAATAAAAAGATGCCAGTGTGCTGGAAT
TCGCCCTTAGGCTGCGCTAGGGACCTCTTTAGCTCCTTGGAAGCTGTCAGTAGTAGGGGATCGGTCTTGC
CTTGCTCGTCGGTGATGTACTTCACCAGCTCCGCGAAGTCGCTCTTCTTGATGGAGCGCATGGGGACGTG
CTTGGCAATCACGCGCACCCCCCGGCCGTTTTAGCGGCTAAAAAAGTCATGGCTCTGCCCTCGGGCGGAC
CACGCCCATCATGACCTTGCCAAGCTCGTCCTGCTTCTCTTCGATCTTCGCCAGCAGGGCGAGGATCGTG
GCATCACCGAACCGCGCCGTGCGCGGGTCGTCGGTGAGCCAGAGTTTCAGCAGGCCGCCCAGGCGGCCCA
GGTCGCCATTGATGCGGGCCAGCTCGCGGACGTGCTCATAGTCCACGACGCCCGTGATTTTGTAGCCCTG
GCCGACGGCCAGCAGGTAGGCCGACAGGCTCATGCCGGCCGCCGCCGCCTTTTCCTCAATCGCTCTTCGT
TCGTCTGGAAGGCAGTACACCTTGATAGGTGGGCTGCCCTTCCTGGTTGGCTTGGTTTCATCAGCCATCC
GCTTGCCCTCATCTGTTACGCCGGCGGTAGCCGGCCAGCCTCGCAGAGCAGGATTCCCGTTGAGCACCGC
CAGGTGCGAATAAGGGACAGTGAAGAAGGAACACCCGCTCGCGGGTGGGCCTACTTCACCTATCCTGCCC
GGCTGACGCCGTTGGATACACCAAGGAAAGTCTACACGAACCCTTTGGCAAAATCCTGTATATCGTGCGA
AAAAGGATGGATATACCGAAAAAATCGCTATAATGACCCCGAAGCAGGAAGGGCGAATTCTGCAGATCTG
ACCGGTCTCTGAAAATATAAAAACCACAGATTGATACTAAAACCTTGGTTGTGTTGCTTTTCGGGGCTTA
AATCAAGGAAAAATCCTTGTTTTAAGCCTTTCAAAAAGAAACACAAGGTCTTTGTACTAACCTGTGGTTA
TGTATAAAATTGTAGATTTTAGGGTAACAAAAAACACCGTATTTCTACGATGTTTTTGCTTAAATACTTG
TTTTTAGTTACAGACAAACCTGAAGTTAACTATTTATCAATTCCTGCAATTCGTTTACAAAACGGCAAAT
GTGAAATCCGTCACATACTGCGTGATGAACTTGAATTGCCAAAGGAAGTATAATTTTGTTATCTTCTTTA
TAATATTTCCCCATAGTAAAAATAGGAATCAAATAATCATATCCTTTCTGCAAATTCAGATTAAAGCCAT
CGAAGGTTGACCACGGTATCATAGATACATTAAAAATGTTTTCCGGAGCATTTGGCTTTCCTTCCATTCT
ATGATTGTTTCCATACCGTTGCGTATCACTTTCATAATCTGCTAAAAATGATTTAAAGTCAGACTTACAC
TCAGTCCAAAGGCTGGAAAATGTTTCAGTATCATTGTGAAATATTGTATAGCTTGGTATCATCTCATCAT
ATATCCCCAATTCACCATCTTGATTGATTGCCGTCCTAAACTCTGAATGGCGGTTTACAATCATTGCAAT
ATAATAAAGCATTGCAGGATATAGTTTCATTCCCTTTTCCTTTATTTGTGTGATATCCACTTTAACGGTC
ATGCTGTAGGTACAAGGTACACTTGCAAAGTAGTGGTCAAAATACTCTTTTCTGTTCCAACTATTTTTAT
CAATTTTTTCAAATACCATCTAAGTTCCCTCTCAAATTCAAGTTTATCGCTCTAATGAACAAAGATATTA
TACCACATTTTTGTGAATTTTTCAACTTGCCCACTTCGACTGCACTCCCGACTTAATAACTTCTTGAACA
CTTGCCGAAAAAGAAAAACTGCCGGGTACGTACCCGGGGATCGATCCCCGGCCGAGCGCTCTTCCGCTTC
CTCGCTCACTGACTCGCTGCGCTCGGTCGTTCGGCTGCGGCGAGCGGTATCAGCTCACTCAAAGGCGGTA
ATACGGTTATCCACAGAATCAGGGGATAACGCAGGAAAGAACATGTGAGCAAAAGGCCAGCAAAAGGCCA
GGAACCGTAAAAAGGCCGCGTTGCTGGCGTTTTTCCATAGGCTCCGCCCCCCTGACGAGCATCACAAAAA
TCGACGCTCAAGTCAGAGGTGGCGAAACCCGACAGGACTATAAAGATACCAGGCGTTTCCCCCTTGAAGC
TCCCTCGTGCGCTCTCCTGTTCCGACCCTGCCGCTTACCGGATACCTGTCCGCCTTTCTCCCTTCGGGAA
GCGTGGCGCTTTCTCATAGCTCACGCTGTAGGTATCTCAGTTCGGTGTAGGTCGTTCGCTCCAAGCTGGG
CTGTGTGCACGAACCCCCCGTTCAGCCCGACCGCTGCGCCTTATCCGGTAACTATCGTCTTGAGTCCAAC
CCGGTAAGACACGACTTATCGCCACTGGCAGCAGCCACTGGTAACAGGATTAGCAGAGCGAGGTATGTAG
GCGGTGCTACAGAGTTCTTGAAGTGGTGGCCTAACTACGGCTACACTAGAAGAACAGTATTTGGTATCTG
CGCTCTGCTGAAGCCAGTTACCTTCGGAAAAAGAGTTGGTAGCTCTTGATCCGGCAAACAAACCACCGCT
GGTAGCGGTGGTTTTTTTGTTTGCAAGCAGCAGATTACGCGCAGAAAAAAAGGATCTCAAGAAGATCCTT
TGATCTTTTCTACGGGGTCTGACGCTCAGTGGAACGAAAACTCACGTTAAGGGATTTTGGTCATGAAATG
CAAGTTTCTAACTAACATACATCATAGTTACTAAACTATGGTAACTATAATTTTATTAACTATATTAAGC
ACTGATTAGTACTATAACTCAATATAAGCATATCCCCTGTATCGTAACTAGAGAACCAAACGACGGAAAA
AGCGATATAGATAAGTTTAGATA
